Addgene plasmid #239717: pKG2117_pGEEC511_pShip-EF1a-mRuby2-SV40
Purpose: Plasmid expressing mRuby2 with the EF1a promoter and SV40 3' UTR
Depositing lab: Kate Galloway. Depositing organization: Massachusetts Institute of Technology. Publication: High-resolution profiling reveals coupled transcriptional and translational regulation of transgenes. Peterman EL, Ploessl DS, Love KS, Sanabria V, Daniels RF, Johnstone CP, Godavarti DR, Kabaria SR, Oakes CG, Pai AA, Galloway KE. Nucleic Acids Research, Volume 53, Issue 11, 24 June 2025, gkaf528 10.1093/nar/gkaf528 PubMed 39651241.
Backbone
  Vector backbone: pShip
  Vector type: Synthetic Biology
Growth in bacteria
  Bacterial resistance: Kanamycin, 50 μg/mL
  Growth temperature: 30°C
  Growth strain: NEB Stable
  Copy number: High Copy
Gene/Insert
  Gene/Insert name: mRuby2
  Species: Entacmaea quadricolor
  Cloning method: Golden Gate
Terms and licenses: Academic/Nonprofit Terms; Industry Terms: Not Available to Industry
Depositor comments: Please visit https://doi.org/10.1101/2024.11.26.625483 for bioRxiv preprint.
How to cite: pKG2117_pGEEC511_pShip-EF1a-mRuby2-SV40 was a gift from Kate Galloway (Addgene plasmid # 239717 ; http://n2t.net/addgene:239717 ; RRID:Addgene_239717)
