[The description below was written by a language model from this plasmid's Addgene catalogue record and pLannotate feature annotations shown in this document.]
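Description:
pKG2117_pGEEC511_pShip-EF1a-mRuby2-SV40 is a compact (about 4.1 kb) synthetic-biology plasmid built on the pShip backbone by Golden Gate assembly, carrying a single mammalian-style transcription unit that expresses the red fluorescent protein mRuby2. It is maintained in E. coli through a high-copy ColE1/pUC-type origin and selected with kanamycin via an aph(3')-Ia aminoglycoside phosphotransferase gene. Two bacterial terminators from the rrnB operon (T1 and T2) lie between the origin and the expression cassette, an arrangement that generally serves to insulate an insert from read-through transcription originating in the backbone.

The payload begins with the human EF-1α promoter, annotated as the core promoter followed by portions of EF-1α intron A. The annotation detects the intron as two separated fragments, so the table does not fully describe the intervening region, but the layout is consistent with the intron-containing form of this strong constitutive promoter. The intron sits upstream of the start codon and is spliced from the transcript. Immediately downstream is the mRuby2 coding sequence, a constitutively fluorescent red protein derived from the sea anemone Entacmaea quadricolor, and the unit ends with the SV40 polyadenylation signal, which supplies the 3' UTR and transcript cleavage and polyadenylation. No tags, viral elements, recombinase sites or dedicated eukaryotic selection cassette are annotated.

The stated purpose is simply to express mRuby2 from the EF1a promoter with the SV40 3' UTR. Given the associated work on coupled transcriptional and translational regulation of transgenes, it likely represents one defined promoter and 3' UTR combination used to compare reporter output across regulatory part choices, although the record does not specify the cell types or delivery method.
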