Features (pLannotate 1.2.2; 9 found; start..end, strand, type, name):
    122..931     +  CDS            KanR: aminoglycoside phosphotransferase; aph(3')-Ia; confers resistance to kanamycin in bacteria or G418 (Geneticin®) in eukaryotes
   1021..1609    +  rep_origin     ori: high-copy-number ColE1/pMB1/pBR322/pUC origin of replication
   1777..1820    -  terminator     rrnB T1 terminator: Escherichia coli rrnB; transcription terminator T1 from the E. coli rrnB gene
   1952..1979    +  terminator     rrnB T2 terminator: transcription terminator T2 from the E. coli rrnB gene
   2065..2276    +  promoter       EF-1α core promoter: core promoter for human elongation factor EF-1α
   2277..2390    +  intron         EF-1α intron A (fragment): intron upstream of the start codon of human EF-1α
   3016..3219    +  intron         EF-1α intron A: truncated intron upstream of the start codon of human EF-1α
   3240..3950    +  CDS            mRuby2: mRuby2 is a basic (constitutively fluorescent) red fluorescent protein published in 2012, derived from Entacmaea quadricolor. It has moderate acid sensitivity.
   3965..4086    +  polyA_signal   SV40 poly(A) signal: SV40 polyadenylation signal
>Addgene plasmid #239717 | pKG2117_pGEEC511_pShip-EF1a-mRuby2-SV40 | addgene full sequence | sequence record 475980 | Addgene NGS Result
CGCTCGCTGACTGCAGGTGCCCGTGTCTCAAAATCTCTGATGTTACATTGCACAAGATAAAAATATATCA
TCATGAACAATAAAACTGTCTGCTTACATAAACAGTAATACAAGGGGTGTTATGAGCCATATTCAACGGG
AAACGTCGAGGCCGCGATTAAATTCCAACATGGATGCTGATTTATATGGGTATAAATGGGCTCGCGATAA
TGTCGGGCAATCAGGTGCGACAATCTATCGCTTGTATGGGAAGCCCGATGCGCCAGAGTTGTTTCTGAAA
CATGGCAAAGGTAGCGTTGCCAATGATGTTACAGATGAGATGGTCAGACTAAACTGGCTGACGGAATTTA
TGCCTCTTCCGACCATCAAGCATTTTATCCGTACTCCTGGTGATGCATGGTTACTCACCACTGCGATCCC
CGGAAAAACAGCATTCCAGGTATTAGAAGAATATCCTGATTCAGGTGAAAATATTGTTGATGCGCTGGCA
GTGTTCCTGCGCCGGTTGCATTCGATTCCTGTTTGTAATTGTCCTTTTAACAGCGATCGCGTATTTCGTC
TAGCTCAGGCGCAATCACGAATGAATAACGGTTTGGTTGATGCGAGTGATTTTGATGACGAGCGTAATGG
CTGGCCTGTTGAACAAGTCTGGAAAGAAATGCATAAACTTTTGCCATTCTCACCGGATTCAGTCGTCACT
CATGGTGATTTCTCACTTGATAACCTTATTTTTGACGAGGGGAAATTAATAGGTTGTATTGATGTTGGAC
GAGTCGGAATCGCAGACCGATACCAGGATCTTGCCATCCTATGGAACTGCCTCGGTGAGTTTTCTCCTTC
ATTACAGAAACGGCTTTTTCAAAAATATGGTATTGATAATCCTGATATGAATAAATTGCAGTTTCATTTG
ATGCTCGATGAGTTTTTCTAATCAGAATTGGTTAATTGGTTGTAACATTATTCAGATTGGGCCCCGTTCC
ACTGAGCGTCAGACCCCGTAGAAAAGATCAAAGGATCTTCTTGAGATCCTTTTTTTCTGCGCGTAATCTG
CTGCTTGCAAACAAAAAAACCACCGCTACCAGCGGTGGTTTGTTTGCCGGATCAAGAGCTACCAACTCTT
TTTCCGAAGGTAACTGGCTTCAGCAGAGCGCAGATACCAAATACTGTTCTTCTAGTGTAGCCGTAGTTAG
GCCACCACTTCAAGAACTCTGTAGCACCGCCTACATACCTCGCTCTGCTAATCCTGTTACCAGTGGCTGC
TGCCAGTGGCGATAAGTCGTGTCTTACCGGGTTGGACTCAAGACGATAGTTACCGGATAAGGCGCAGCGG
TCGGGCTGAACGGGGGGTTCGTGCACACAGCCCAGCTTGGAGCGAACGACCTACACCGAACTGAGATACC
TACAGCGTGAGCTATGAGAAAGCGCCACGCTTCCCGAAGGGAGAAAGGCGGACAGGTATCCGGTAAGCGG
CAGGGTCGGAACAGGAGAGCGCACGAGGGAGCTTCCAGGGGGAAACGCCTGGTATCTTTATAGTCCTGTC
GGGTTTCGCCACCTCTGACTTGAGCGTCGATTTTTGTGATGCTCGTCAGGGGGGCGGAGCCTATGGAAAA
ACGCCAGCAACGCGGCCTTTTTACGGTTCCTGGCCTTTTGCTGGCCTTTTGCTCACATGTTCTTTCCTGC
GTTATCCCCTGATTCTGTGGATAACCGTATTACCGCTAGCATGGATCTCGGGGACGTCTAACTACTAAGC
GAGAGTAGGGAACTGCCAGGCATCAAATAAAACGAAAGGCTCAGTCGGAAGACTGGGCCTTTCGTTTTAT
CTGTTGTTTGTCGGTGAACGCTCTCCTGAGTAGGACAAATCCGCCGGGAGCGGATTTGAACGTTGTGAAG
CAACGGCCCGGAGGGTGGCGGGCAGGACGCCCGCCATAAACTGCCAGGCATCAAACTAAGCAGAAGGCCA
TCCTGACGGATGGCCTTTTTGCGTTTCTACAAACTCTTCCTGTTAGTTAGTTACTTAAGCTCGGGCCCAC
CTGCAGTCTACTTACTGCTCCGGTGCCCGTCAGTGGGCAGAGCGCACATCGCCCACAGTCCCCGAGAAGT
TGGGGGGAGGGGTCGGCAATTGAACCGGTGCCTAGAGAAGGTGGCGCGGGGTAAACTGGGAAAGTGATGT
CGTGTACTGGCTCCGCCTTTTTCCCGAGGGTGGGGGAGAACCGTATATAAGTGCAGTAGTCGCCGTGAAC
GTTCTTTTTCGCAACGGGTTTGCCGCCAGAACACAGGTAAGTGCCGTGTGTGGTTCCCGCGGGCCTGGCC
TCTTTACGGGTTATGGCCCTTGCGTGCCTTGAATTACTTCCACGCCCCTGGCTGCAGTACGTGATTCTTG
ATCCCGAGCTTCGGGTTGGAAGTGGGTGGGAGAGTTCGAGGCCTTGCGCTTAAGGAGCCCCTTCGCCTCG
TGCTTGAGTTGAGGCCTGGCTTGGGCGCTGGGGCCGCCGCGTGCGAATCTGGTGGCACCTTCGCGCCTGT
CTCGCTGCTTTCGATAAGTCTCTAGCCATTTAAAATTTTTGATGACCTGCTGCGACGCTTTTTTTCTGGC
AAGATAGTCTTGTAAATGCGGGCCAAGATCTGCACACTGGTATTTCGGTTTTTGGGGCCGCGGGCGGCGA
CGGGGCCCGTGCGTCCCAGCGCACATGTTCGGCGAGGCGGGGCCTGCGAGCGCGGCCACCGAGAATCGGA
CGGGGGTAGTCTCAAGCTGGCCGGCCTGCTCTGGTGCCTGGCCTCGCGCCGCCGTGTATCGCCCCGCCCT
GGGCGGCAAGGCTGGCCCGGTCGGCACCAGTTGCGTGAGCGGAAAGATGGCCGCTTCCCGGCCCTGCTGC
AGGGAGCTCAAAATGGAGGACGCGGCGCTCGGGAGAGCGGGCGGGTGAGTCACCCACACAAAGGAAAAGG
GCCTTTCCGTCCTCAGCCGTCGCTTCATGTGACTCCACGGAGTACCGGGCGCCGTCCAGGCACCTCGATT
AGTTCTCGAGCTTTTGGAGTACGTCGTCTTTAGGTTGGGGGGAGGGGTTTTATGCGATGGAGTTTCCCCA
CACTGAGTGGGTGGAGACTGAAGTTAGGCCAGCTTGGCACTTGATGTAATTCTCCTTGGAATTTGCCCTT
TTTGAGTTTGGATCTTGGTTCATTCTCAAGCCTCAGACAGTGGTTCAAAGTTTTTTTCTTCCATTTCAGG
TGTCGTGAGAATGGCCACCATGGTGTCTAAGGGCGAAGAGCTGATCAAGGAAAATATGCGTATGAAGGTG
GTCATGGAAGGTTCGGTCAACGGCCACCAATTCAAATGCACAGGTGAAGGAGAAGGCAATCCGTACATGG
GAACTCAAACCATGAGGATCAAAGTCATCGAGGGAGGACCCCTGCCATTTGCCTTTGACATTCTTGCCAC
GTCGTTCATGTATGGCAGCCGTACTTTTATCAAGTACCCGAAAGGCATTCCTGATTTCTTTAAACAGTCC
TTTCCTGAGGGTTTTACTTGGGAAAGAGTTACGAGATACGAAGATGGTGGAGTCGTCACCGTCATGCAGG
ACACCAGCCTTGAGGATGGCTGTCTCGTTTACCACGTCCAAGTCAGAGGGGTAAACTTTCCCTCCAATGG
TCCCGTGATGCAGAAGAAGACCAAGGGTTGGGAGCCTAATACAGAGATGATGTATCCAGCAGATGGTGGT
CTGAGGGGATACACTCATATGGCACTGAAAGTTGATGGTGGTGGCCATCTGTCTTGCTCTTTCGTAACAA
CTTACAGGTCAAAAAAGACCGTCGGGAACATCAAGATGCCCGGTATCCATGCCGTTGATCACCGCCTGGA
AAGGTTAGAGGAAAGTGACAATGAAATGTTCGTAGTACAACGCGAACACGCAGTTGCCAAGTTCGCCGGG
CTTGGTGGTGGGATGGACGAGCTGTACAAGTAACAACGGGATCCAACTTGTTTATTGCAGCTTATAATGG
TTACAAATAAAGCAATAGCATCACAAATTTCACAAATAAAGCATTTTTTTCACTGCATTCTAGTTGTGGT
TTGTCCAAACTCATCAATGTATCTTA
